Addgene plasmid #118077: BB3_arscen_URA3_Hygro
Purpose: (Empty Backbone) low copy plasmid, neg. control
Depositing lab: Michael Sauer. Depositing organization: Universitaet fur Bodenkultur Wien (BOKU-WIEN). Publication: Engineering of the citrate exporter protein enables high citric acid production in Aspergillus niger. Steiger MG, Rassinger A, Mattanovich D, Sauer M. Metab Eng. 2019 Mar;52:224-231. doi: 10.1016/j.ymben.2018.12.004. Epub 2018 Dec 13. PubMed 30553933.
Backbone
  Vector backbone: MST607
  Backbone manufacturer: Matthias Steiger Martin Altvater
  Backbone size (bp): 2852
  Vector type: Yeast Expression
  Selectable markers: URA3
Growth in bacteria
  Bacterial resistance: Hygromycin, 200 μg/mL
  Growth temperature: 37°C
  Growth strain: DH10B
  Copy number: Unknown
Gene/Insert
  Cloning method: Gibson Cloning
Terms and licenses: Academic/Nonprofit Terms; Industry Terms: Not Available to Industry
How to cite: BB3_arscen_URA3_Hygro was a gift from Michael Sauer (Addgene plasmid # 118077 ; http://n2t.net/addgene:118077 ; RRID:Addgene_118077)
