[The description below was written by a language model from this plasmid's Addgene catalogue record and pLannotate feature annotations shown in this document.]
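Description:
BB3_arscen_URA3_Hygro is a small (about 4.0 kb) empty yeast–E. coli shuttle backbone, catalogued as a yeast expression vector built on the MST607 backbone by Gibson assembly. The record describes it as a low-copy plasmid intended as a negative control. It carries no gene of interest, and the annotation shows no expression promoter or terminator pair awaiting an insert, only maintenance and selection elements. The listed backbone size (2,852 bp) is smaller than the 4,040 nt full sequence, presumably because the added modules account for the difference, though the record does not say this explicitly.

In yeast, the plasmid is maintained through a CEN/ARS element, in which the S. cerevisiae CEN6 centromere is fused to an autonomously replicating sequence. This gives stable segregation at roughly one or a few copies per cell, hence the "low copy" label. Two yeast markers are present. The S. cerevisiae URA3 gene under its native promoter complements uracil auxotrophy in ura3 hosts. The hphMX6 cassette, ending in the Ashbya gossypii TEF terminator, confers hygromycin resistance. In E. coli, replication relies on a high-copy ColE1/pUC-type origin. No separate bacterial resistance gene is annotated, and the catalogue lists hygromycin as the bacterial selection, which indicates that the hph cassette serves for selection in both hosts.

The depositor sequence and the repository's sequencing result have the same length and the same six features, differing only in their start coordinate. The associated work concerns engineering a citrate exporter for citric acid production, so this plasmid most plausibly serves as the empty-vector control alongside related plasmids carrying expression cassettes.
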