Features (pLannotate 1.2.2; 6 found; start..end, strand, type, name):
     62..650     -  rep_origin     ori: high-copy-number ColE1/pMB1/pBR322/pUC origin of replication
    748..963     +  promoter       URA3 promoter: S. cerevisiae URA3
    964..1764    +  CDS            URA3: PYRF_YEAST - Experimental evidence at protein level: Swiss-Prot protein existence level 1. From Saccharomyces cerevisiae (strain ATCC 204508 / S288c) (Baker's yeast).
   1949..3524    +  gene           hphMX6: yeast selectable marker conferring hygromycin resistance
   3327..3524    +  terminator     TEF terminator: Ashbya gossypii TEF terminator
   3536..4039    +  misc_feature   CEN/ARS: S. cerevisiae CEN6 centromere fused to an autonomously replicating sequence
>Addgene plasmid #118077 | BB3_arscen_URA3_Hygro | depositor full sequence | sequence record 232357 | BB3_arscen_URA3_Hygro sequence 4040 bps
CGCTGTGAGCAAAAGGCCAGCAAAAGGCCAGGAACCGTAAAAAGGCCGCGTTGCTGGCGTTTTTCCATAG
GCTCCGCCCCCCTGACGAGCATCACAAAAATCGACGCTCAAGTCAGAGGTGGCGAAACCCGACAGGACTA
TAAAGATACCAGGCGTTTCCCCCTGGAAGCTCCCTCGTGCGCTCTCCTGTTCCGACCCTGCCGCTTACCG
GATACCTGTCCGCCTTTCTCCCTTCGGGAAGCGTGGCGCTTTCTCAATGCTCACGCTGTAGGTATCTCAG
TTCGGTGTAGGTCGTTCGCTCCAAGCTGGGCTGTGTGCACGAACCCCCCGTTCAGCCCGACCGCTGCGCC
TTATCCGGTAACTATCGTCTTGAGTCCAACCCGGTAAGACACGACTTATCGCCACTGGCAGCAGCCACTG
GTAACAGGATTAGCAGAGCGAGGTATGTAGGCGGTGCTACAGAGTTCTTGAAGTGGTGGCCTAACTACGG
CTACACTAGAAGGACAGTATTTGGTATCTGCGCTCTGCTGAAGCCAGTTACCTTCGGAAAAAGAGTTGGT
AGCTCTTGATCCGGCAAACAAACCACCGCTGGTAGCGGTGGTTTTTTTGTTTGCAAGCAGCAGATTACGC
GCAGAAAAAAAGGATCTCAAGAAGATCCTTTGATCTTTTCTACGGGGTGGAGCGCAAAAAACCCCGCCCC
TGACAGGGCGGGGTTTTTTCGCGATCGGAGCAGGGTCCATAAAGCTTTTCAATTCATCTTTTTTTTTTTA
TTCTTTTTTTTGATTCCGGTTTCCTTGAAATTTTTTTGATTCGGTAATCTCCGAGCAGAAGGAAGAACGA
AGGAAGGAGCACAGACTTAGATTGGTATATATACGCATATGTAGTGTTGAAGAAACATGAAATTGCCCAG
TATTCTTAACCCAACTGCACAGAACAAAAACCTGCAGGAAACGAAGATAAATCATGTCGAAAGCTACATA
TAAGGAACGTGCTGCTACTCATCCTAGTCCTGTTGCTGCCAAGCTATTTAATATCATGCACGAAAAGCAA
ACAAACTTGTGTGCTTCATTGGATGTTCGTACCACCAAGGAATTACTGGAGTTAGTTGAAGCATTAGGTC
CCAAAATTTGTTTACTAAAAACACATGTGGATATCTTGACTGATTTTTCCATGGAGGGCACAGTTAAGCC
GCTAAAGGCATTATCCGCCAAGTACAATTTTTTACTCTTCGAGGACAGAAAATTTGCTGACATTGGTAAT
ACAGTCAAATTGCAGTACTCTGCGGGTGTATACAGAATAGCAGAATGGGCAGACATTACGAATGCACACG
GTGTGGTGGGCCCAGGTATTGTTAGCGGTTTGAAGCAGGCGGCGGAAGAAGTAACAAAGGAACCTAGAGG
CCTTTTGATGTTAGCAGAATTGTCATGCAAGGGCTCCCTAGCTACTGGAGAATATACTAAGGGTACTGTT
GACATTGCGAAGAGCGACAAAGATTTTGTTATCGGCTTTATTGCTCAAAGAGACATGGGTGGAAGAGATG
AAGGTTACGATTGGTTGATTATGACACCCGGTGTGGGTTTAGATGACAAGGGAGACGCATTGGGTCAACA
GTATAGAACCGTGGATGATGTGGTGTCTACAGGATCTGACATTATTATTGTTGGAAGAGGACTATTTGCA
AAGGGAAGGGATGCTAAGGTAGAGGGTGAACGTTACAGAAAAGCAGGCTGGGAAGCATATTTGAGAAGAT
GCGGCCAGCAAAACTAAAAAACTGTATTATAAGTAAATGCATGTATACTAAACTCACAAATTAGAGCTTC
AATTTAATTATATCAGTTATTACCCGGGAATCTCGGCGCTCCGGGGAGGCGTCTTCGGATCCCTCGAGGA
AGACGCCGCTAATTGGAGGCGTCTTCGGATCCCTCGAGGAAGACGCCGCTAGCTCATGGACATGGAGGCC
CAGAATACCCTCCTTGACAGTCTTGACGTGCGCAGCTCAGGGGCATGATGTGACTGTCGCCCGTACATTT
AGCCCATACATCCCCATGTATAATCATTTGCATCCATACATTTTGATGGCCGCACGGCGCGAAGCAAAAA
TTACGGCTCCTCGCTGCAGACGTGCGAGCAGGGAAACGCTCCCCTCACAGACGCGTTGAATTGTCCCCAC
GCCGCGCCCCTGTAGAGAAATATAAAAGGTTAGGATTTGCCACTGAGGTTCTTCTTTCATATACTTCCTT
TTAAAATCTTGCTAGGATACAGTTCTCACATCACATCCGAACATAAACAACCATGGGTAAAAAGCCTGAA
CTCACCGCGACGTCTGTCGAGAAGTTTCTGATCGAAAAGTTCGACAGCGTCTCCGACCTGATGCAGCTCT
CGGAGGGCGAAGAATCTCGTGCTTTCAGCTTCGATGTAGGAGGGCGTGGATATGTCCTGCGGGTAAATAG
CTGCGCCGATGGTTTCTACAAAGATCGTTATGTTTATCGGCACTTTGCATCGGCCGCGCTCCCGATTCCG
GAAGTGCTTGACATTGGGGAATTCAGCGAGAGCCTGACCTATTGCATCTCCCGCCGTGCACAGGGTGTCA
CGTTGCAAGACCTCCCTGAAACCGAACTGCCCGCTGTTCTGCAGCCGGTCGCGGAGGCCATGGATGCGAT
CGCTGCGGCCGATCTTAGCCAGACGAGCGGGTTCGGCCCATTCGGACCGCAAGGAATCGGTCAATACACT
ACATGGCGTGATTTCATATGCGCGATTGCTGATCCCCATGTGTATCACTGGCAAACTGTGATGGACGACA
CCGTCAGTGCGTCCGTCGCGCAGGCTCTCGATGAGCTGATGCTTTGGGCCGAGGACTGCCCCGAAGTCCG
GCACCTCGTGCACGCGGATTTCGGCTCCAACAATGTCCTGACGGACAATGGCCGCATAACAGCGGTCATT
GACTGGAGCGAGGCGATGTTCGGGGATTCCCAATACGAGGTCGCCAACATCTTCTTCTGGAGGCCGTGGT
TGGCTTGTATGGAGCAGCAGACGCGCTACTTCGAGCGGAGGCATCCGGAGCTTGCAGGATCGCCGCGGCT
CCGGGCGTATATGCTCCGCATTGGTCTTGACCAACTCTATCAGAGCTTGGTTGACGGCAATTTCGATGAT
GCAGCTTGGGCGCAGGGTCGATGCGACGCAATCGTCCGATCCGGAGCCGGGACTGTCGGGCGTACACAAA
TCGCCCGCAGAAGCGCGGCCGTCTGGACCGATGGCTGTGTAGAAGTACTCGCCGATAGTGGAAACCGACG
CCCCAGCACTCGTCCGAGGGCAAAGGAATAATCAGTACTGACAATAAAAAGATTCTTGTTTTCAAGAACT
TGTCATTTGTATAGTTTTTTTATATTGTAGTTGTTCTATTTTAATCAAATGTTAGCGTGATTTATATTTT
TTTTCGCCTCGACATCATCTGCCCAGATGCGAAGTTAAGTGCGCAGAAAGTAATATCATGCGTCAATCGT
ATGTGAATGCTGGTCGCTATACTGGCTTCCTTTTCATCACGTGCTATAAAAATAATTATAATTTAAATTT
TTTAATATAAATATATAAATTAAAAATAGAAAGTAAAAAAAGAAATTAAAGAAAAAATAGTTTTTGTTTT
CCGAAGATGTAAAAGACTCTAGGGGGATCGCCAACAAATACTACCTTTTATCTTGCTCTTCCTGCTCTCA
GGTATTAATGCCGAATTGTTTCATCTTGTCTGTGTAGAACACCACACACGAAAATCCTGTGATTTTACAT
TTTACTTATCGTTAATCGAATGTATATCTATTTAATCTGCTTTTCTTGTCTAATAAATATATATGTAAAG
TACGCTTTTTGTTGAAATTTTTTAAACCTTTGTTTATTTTTTTTTCTTCATTCCGTAACTCTTCTACCTT
CTTTATTTACTTTCTAAAATCCAAATACAAAACATAAAAATAAATAAACACAGAGTAAATTCCCAAATTA
TTCCATCATTAAAAGATACGAGGCGCGTGTAAGTTACAGGCAAGCGATCG
