Features (pLannotate 1.2.2; 6 found; start..end, strand, type, name):
      1..1576    +  gene           hphMX6: yeast selectable marker conferring hygromycin resistance
   1379..1576    +  terminator     TEF terminator: Ashbya gossypii TEF terminator
   1588..2091    +  misc_feature   CEN/ARS: S. cerevisiae CEN6 centromere fused to an autonomously replicating sequence
   2154..2742    -  rep_origin     ori: high-copy-number ColE1/pMB1/pBR322/pUC origin of replication
   2840..3055    +  promoter       URA3 promoter: S. cerevisiae URA3
   3056..3856    +  CDS            URA3: PYRF_YEAST - Experimental evidence at protein level: Swiss-Prot protein existence level 1. From Saccharomyces cerevisiae (strain ATCC 204508 / S288c) (Baker's yeast).
>Addgene plasmid #118077 | BB3_arscen_URA3_Hygro | addgene full sequence | sequence record 235539 | Addgene NGS Result
GACATGGAGGCCCAGAATACCCTCCTTGACAGTCTTGACGTGCGCAGCTCAGGGGCATGATGTGACTGTC
GCCCGTACATTTAGCCCATACATCCCCATGTATAATCATTTGCATCCATACATTTTGATGGCCGCACGGC
GCGAAGCAAAAATTACGGCTCCTCGCTGCAGACGTGCGAGCAGGGAAACGCTCCCCTCACAGACGCGTTG
AATTGTCCCCACGCCGCGCCCCTGTAGAGAAATATAAAAGGTTAGGATTTGCCACTGAGGTTCTTCTTTC
ATATACTTCCTTTTAAAATCTTGCTAGGATACAGTTCTCACATCACATCCGAACATAAACAACCATGGGT
AAAAAGCCTGAACTCACCGCGACGTCTGTCGAGAAGTTTCTGATCGAAAAGTTCGACAGCGTCTCCGACC
TGATGCAGCTCTCGGAGGGCGAAGAATCTCGTGCTTTCAGCTTCGATGTAGGAGGGCGTGGATATGTCCT
GCGGGTAAATAGCTGCGCCGATGGTTTCTACAAAGATCGTTATGTTTATCGGCACTTTGCATCGGCCGCG
CTCCCGATTCCGGAAGTGCTTGACATTGGGGAATTCAGCGAGAGCCTGACCTATTGCATCTCCCGCCGTG
CACAGGGTGTCACGTTGCAAGACCTCCCTGAAACCGAACTGCCCGCTGTTCTGCAGCCGGTCGCGGAGGC
CATGGATGCGATCGCTGCGGCCGATCTTAGCCAGACGAGCGGGTTCGGCCCATTCGGACCGCAAGGAATC
GGTCAATACACTACATGGCGTGATTTCATATGCGCGATTGCTGATCCCCATGTGTATCACTGGCAAACTG
TGATGGACGACACCGTCAGTGCGTCCGTCGCGCAGGCTCTCGATGAGCTGATGCTTTGGGCCGAGGACTG
CCCCGAAGTCCGGCACCTCGTGCACGCGGATTTCGGCTCCAACAATGTCCTGACGGACAATGGCCGCATA
ACAGCGGTCATTGACTGGAGCGAGGCGATGTTCGGGGATTCCCAATACGAGGTCGCCAACATCTTCTTCT
GGAGGCCGTGGTTGGCTTGTATGGAGCAGCAGACGCGCTACTTCGAGCGGAGGCATCCGGAGCTTGCAGG
ATCGCCGCGGCTCCGGGCGTATATGCTCCGCATTGGTCTTGACCAACTCTATCAGAGCTTGGTTGACGGC
AATTTCGATGATGCAGCTTGGGCGCAGGGTCGATGCGACGCAATCGTCCGATCCGGAGCCGGGACTGTCG
GGCGTACACAAATCGCCCGCAGAAGCGCGGCCGTCTGGACCGATGGCTGTGTAGAAGTACTCGCCGATAG
TGGAAACCGACGCCCCAGCACTCGTCCGAGGGCAAAGGAATAATCAGTACTGACAATAAAAAGATTCTTG
TTTTCAAGAACTTGTCATTTGTATAGTTTTTTTATATTGTAGTTGTTCTATTTTAATCAAATGTTAGCGT
GATTTATATTTTTTTTCGCCTCGACATCATCTGCCCAGATGCGAAGTTAAGTGCGCAGAAAGTAATATCA
TGCGTCAATCGTATGTGAATGCTGGTCGCTATACTGGCTTCCTTTTCATCACGTGCTATAAAAATAATTA
TAATTTAAATTTTTTAATATAAATATATAAATTAAAAATAGAAAGTAAAAAAAGAAATTAAAGAAAAAAT
AGTTTTTGTTTTCCGAAGATGTAAAAGACTCTAGGGGGATCGCCAACAAATACTACCTTTTATCTTGCTC
TTCCTGCTCTCAGGTATTAATGCCGAATTGTTTCATCTTGTCTGTGTAGAACACCACACACGAAAATCCT
GTGATTTTACATTTTACTTATCGTTAATCGAATGTATATCTATTTAATCTGCTTTTCTTGTCTAATAAAT
ATATATGTAAAGTACGCTTTTTGTTGAAATTTTTTAAACCTTTGTTTATTTTTTTTTCTTCATTCCGTAA
CTCTTCTACCTTCTTTATTTACTTTCTAAAATCCAAATACAAAACATAAAAATAAATAAACACAGAGTAA
ATTCCCAAATTATTCCATCATTAAAAGATACGAGGCGCGTGTAAGTTACAGGCAAGCGATCGCGCTGTGA
GCAAAAGGCCAGCAAAAGGCCAGGAACCGTAAAAAGGCCGCGTTGCTGGCGTTTTTCCATAGGCTCCGCC
CCCCTGACGAGCATCACAAAAATCGACGCTCAAGTCAGAGGTGGCGAAACCCGACAGGACTATAAAGATA
CCAGGCGTTTCCCCCTGGAAGCTCCCTCGTGCGCTCTCCTGTTCCGACCCTGCCGCTTACCGGATACCTG
TCCGCCTTTCTCCCTTCGGGAAGCGTGGCGCTTTCTCATAGCTCACGCTGTAGGTATCTCAGTTCGGTGT
AGGTCGTTCGCTCCAAGCTGGGCTGTGTGCACGAACCCCCCGTTCAGCCCGACCGCTGCGCCTTATCCGG
TAACTATCGTCTTGAGTCCAACCCGGTAAGACACGACTTATCGCCACTGGCAGCAGCCACTGGTAACAGG
ATTAGCAGAGCGAGGTATGTAGGCGGTGCTACAGAGTTCTTGAAGTGGTGGCCTAACTACGGCTACACTA
GAAGAACAGTATTTGGTATCTGCGCTCTGCTGAAGCCAGTTACCTTCGGAAAAAGAGTTGGTAGCTCTTG
ATCCGGCAAACAAACCACCGCTGGTAGCGGTGGTTTTTTTGTTTGCAAGCAGCAGATTACGCGCAGAAAA
AAAGGATCTCAAGAAGATCCTTTGATCTTTTCTACGGGGTGGAGCGCAAAAAACCCCGCCCCTGACAGGG
CGGGGTTTTTTCGCGATCGGAGCAGGGTCCATAAAGCTTTTCAATTCATCTTTTTTTTTTTATTCTTTTT
TTTGATTCCGGTTTCCTTGAAATTTTTTTGATTCGGTAATCTCCGAGCAGAAGGAAGAACGAAGGAAGGA
GCACAGACTTAGATTGGTATATATACGCATATGTAGTGTTGAAGAAACATGAAATTGCCCAGTATTCTTA
ACCCAACTGCACAGAACAAAAACCTGCAGGAAACGAAGATAAATCATGTCGAAAGCTACATATAAGGAAC
GTGCTGCTACTCATCCTAGTCCTGTTGCTGCCAAGCTATTTAATATCATGCACGAAAAGCAAACAAACTT
GTGTGCTTCATTGGATGTTCGTACCACCAAGGAATTACTGGAGTTAGTTGAAGCATTAGGTCCCAAAATT
TGTTTACTAAAAACACATGTGGATATCTTGACTGATTTTTCCATGGAGGGCACAGTTAAGCCGCTAAAGG
CATTATCCGCCAAGTACAATTTTTTACTCTTCGAGGACAGAAAATTTGCTGACATTGGTAATACAGTCAA
ATTGCAGTACTCTGCGGGTGTATACAGAATAGCAGAATGGGCAGACATTACGAATGCACACGGTGTGGTG
GGCCCAGGTATTGTTAGCGGTTTGAAGCAGGCGGCGGAAGAAGTAACAAAGGAACCTAGAGGCCTTTTGA
TGTTAGCAGAATTGTCATGCAAGGGCTCCCTAGCTACTGGAGAATATACTAAGGGTACTGTTGACATTGC
GAAGAGCGACAAAGATTTTGTTATCGGCTTTATTGCTCAAAGAGACATGGGTGGAAGAGATGAAGGTTAC
GATTGGTTGATTATGACACCCGGTGTGGGTTTAGATGACAAGGGAGACGCATTGGGTCAACAGTATAGAA
CCGTGGATGATGTGGTGTCTACAGGATCTGACATTATTATTGTTGGAAGAGGACTATTTGCAAAGGGAAG
GGATGCTAAGGTAGAGGGTGAACGTTACAGAAAAGCAGGCTGGGAAGCATATTTGAGAAGATGCGGCCAG
CAAAACTAAAAAACTGTATTATAAGTAAATGCATGTATACTAAACTCACAACTTAGAGCTTCAATTTAAT
TATATCAGTTATTACCCGGGAATCTCGGCGCTCCGGGGAGGCGTCTTCGGATCCCTCGAGGAAGACGCCG
CTAATTGGAGGCGTCTTCGGATCCCTCGAGGAAGACGCCGCTAGCTCATG
